>Addgene plasmid #78482 | miniUAA3 | addgene partial sequence | sequence record 150717 | M13pUC-Rev 5'-AGCGGATAACAATTTCACACAGG-3'
AGCTTTTTTTTTTTTTTTTTTTTTTTTTTTTTTTTTTTTTTTTTTTTTTTTTTTTTTTTTTTTGCCGGGC
