>Addgene plasmid #78482 | miniUAA3 | addgene partial sequence | sequence record 150718 | SP6 5'-ATTTAGGTGACACTATAG-3'
TTTTTATCTGTCGTCAATCGAAAGTTTATTTCAGAGTTCTTCAGACTTCTTAACTCCTGTAAAAACAAAA
AAAAAAAAGGCATAGCAATGACAAATTCAAAAGAAGACGCCGACATAGAGGAGAAGCATATGTACAATGA
GCCGGTCACAACCCTCTTTCACGACGTTGAGGCTTCACAAACACACCACAGACGTGGGTCAATACCATTG
AAAGATGAGAAAAGTAAAGTCGACGCCAAAAACATAAAGAAAGGCCCGGCGCCATTCTATCCTCTAGAGG
ATGGAACCGCTGGAGAGCAACTGCATAAGGCTATGAAGAGATACGCCCTGGTTCCTGGAACAATTGCTTT
TACAGATGCACATATCGAGGTGAACATCACGTACGCGGAATACTTCGAAATGTCCGTTCGGTTGGCAGAA
GCTATGAAACGATATGGGCTGAATACAAATCACAGAATCGTCGTATGCAGTGAAAACTCTCTTCAATTCT
TTATGCCGGTGTTGGGCGCGTTATTTATCGGAGTTGCAGTTGCGCCCGCGAACGACATTTATAATGAACG
TGAATTGCTCAACAGTATGAACATTTCGCAGCCTACCGTAGTGTTTGTTTCCTAACTGCAGGATCTCCCA
TGTCTCTACTGGTGGTGGTGCTTCTTTGGAATTATTGGAAGGTAAGGAATTGCCAGGTGTTGCTTTCTTA
TCCGAAAAGAAATAAATTGAATTGAATTGAAATCGATAGATCCGGGATCCTCTAGAGTCGACCTGC
