[The description below was written by a language model from this plasmid's Addgene catalogue record.]
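Description:
miniUAA3 is an in vitro transcription template built on the pSP65A backbone, a derivative of the pSP65-type transcription vectors that carries a tract of about 65 dT residues so that the transcribed RNA ends in an encoded poly(A) tail. The catalogue lists it as a bacterial expression vector, but its stated purpose is to produce a defined RNA rather than a protein in E. coli. It is maintained in bacteria under ampicillin selection and is recorded as low copy. No feature table is provided, so the origin of replication and the promoter driving transcription are not explicitly stated. pSP65-family vectors conventionally use an SP6 phage polymerase promoter, though the record does not confirm this for this construct.

The insert is a chimaeric CAN1-LUC gene, with the species given as Saccharomyces cerevisiae, encoding an RNA of 882 nt. CAN1 is the yeast arginine permease gene and LUC presumably denotes luciferase sequence. The exact junctions, the extent of each segment and the meaning of "UAA3" in the name are not described, although the name suggests a short "mini" mRNA with a UAA stop codon at a defined position. The associated publication concerns how translation factors shape closed-loop mRNP states, so the plasmid most likely serves as a source of synthetic polyadenylated mRNA for studying translation and mRNP organisation, probably in cell-free systems.

The depositor notes that the homopolymeric poly(A)-encoding tract is unstable and tends to recombine to a shorter length. Its maintenance depends on the specified host strain, and its integrity should be verified by sequencing several isolates.
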