Addgene plasmid #78482: miniUAA3
Purpose: 882nt RNA encoded by chimaeric gene cloned in a pSP65A vector that included about 65 dT residues for transcription of a poly(A) tail
Depositing lab: Allan Jacobson. Depositing organization: University of Massachusetts, Worcester. Publication: Translation factors promote the formation of two states of the closed-loop mRNP. Amrani N, Ghosh S, Mangus DA, Jacobson A. Nature. 2008 Jun 26;453(7199):1276-80. doi: 10.1038/nature06974. Epub 2008 May 21. PubMed 18496529.
Backbone
  Vector backbone: pSP65A
  Vector type: Bacterial Expression
Growth in bacteria
  Bacterial resistance: Ampicillin, 100 μg/mL
  Growth temperature: 37°C
  Growth strain: TOP10 F'
  Growth instructions: MUST be grown in TOP10 F' to maintain poly A
  Copy number: Low Copy
Gene/Insert
  Gene/Insert name: CAN1-LUC
  Species: S. cerevisiae (budding yeast)
Terms and licenses: Academic/Nonprofit Terms; Industry Terms: Not Available to Industry
Depositor comments: Note: the poly A tends to undergo recombination to a shorter tract. It is important to sequence a few isolates from a transformation or prep to ensure integrity. Please see Fig 1 of associated publication for general schematic
How to cite: miniUAA3 was a gift from Allan Jacobson (Addgene plasmid # 78482 ; http://n2t.net/addgene:78482 ; RRID:Addgene_78482)
